>Addgene plasmid #156768 | pD649-HAsp-EDA-Fc(DAPA)-AviTag-6xHis | addgene full sequence | sequence record 458139 | Addgene NGS Result
TTTCAATATTATTGAAGCATTTATCAGGGTTATTGTCTCATGAGCGGATACATATTTGAATGTATTTAGA
AAAATAAACAAATAGGGGTCAGTGTTACAACCAATTAACCAATTCTGAACATTATCGCGAGCCCATTTAT
ACCTGAATATGGCTCATAACACCCCTTGCTCATGACCAAAATCCCTTAACGTGAGTTACGCGCGCGTCGT
TCCACTGAGCGTCAGACCCCGTAGAAAAGATCAAAGGATCTTCTTGAGATCCTTTTTTTCTGCGCGTAAT
CTGCTGCTTGCAAACAAAAAAACCACCGCTACCAGCGGTGGTTTGTTTGCCGGATCAAGAGCTACCAACT
CTTTTTCCGAAGGTAACTGGCTTCAGCAGAGCGCAGATACCAAATACTGTTCTTCTAGTGTAGCCGTAGT
TAGCCCACCACTTCAAGAACTCTGTAGCACCGCCTACATACCTCGCTCTGCTAATCCTGTTACCAGTGGC
TGCTGCCAGTGGCGATAAGTCGTGTCTTACCGGGTTGGACTCAAGACGATAGTTACCGGATAAGGCGCAG
CGGTCGGGCTGAACGGGGGGTTCGTGCACACAGCCCAGCTTGGAGCGAACGACCTACACCGAACTGAGAT
ACCTACAGCGTGAGCTATGAGAAAGCGCCACGCTTCCCGAAGGGAGAAAGGCGGACAGGTATCCGGTAAG
CGGCAGGGTCGGAACAGGAGAGCGCACGAGGGAGCTTCCAGGGGGAAACGCCTGGTATCTTTATAGTCCT
GTCGGGTTTCGCCACCTCTGACTTGAGCGTCGATTTTTGTGATGCTCGTCAGGGGGGCGGAGCCTATGGA
AAAACGCCAGCAACGCGGCCTTTTTACGGTTCCTGGCCTTTTGCTGGCCTTTTGCTCACATGTTCTTTCC
TGCGTTATCCCCTGATTCTGTGGATAACCGTATTACCGCCTTTGAGTGAGCTGATACCGCTCGCCGCAGC
CGAACGACCGAGCGCAGCGAGTCAGTGAGCGAGGAAGCGGAAGGCGAGAGTAGGGAACTGCCAGGCATCA
AACTAAGCAGAAGGCCCCTGACGGATGGCCTTTTTGCGTTTCTACAAACTCTTTCTGTGTTGTAAAACGA
CGGCCAGTCTTAAGCTCGGGCCCCCTGGGCGGTTCTGATAACGAGTAATCGTTAATCCGCAAATAACGTA
AAAACCCGCTTCGGCGGGTTTTTTTATGGGGGGAGTTTAGGGAAAGAGCATTTGTCAGAATATTTAAGGG
CGCCTGTCACTTTGCTTGATATATGAGAATTATTTAACCTTATAAATGAGAAAAAAGCAACGCACTTTAA
ATAAGATACGTTGCTTTTTCGATTGATGAACACCTATAATTAAACTATTCATCTATTATTTATGATTTTT
TGTATATACAATATTTCTAGTTTGTTAAAGAGAATTAAGAAAATAAATCTCGAAAATAATAAAGGGAAAA
TCAGTTTTTGATATCAAAATTATACATGTCAACGATAATACAAAATATAATACAAACTATAAGATGTTAT
CAGTATTTATTATCATTTAGAATAAATTTTGTGTCGCCCTTAATTGTGAGCGGATAACAATTACGAGCTT
CATGCACAGTGGCGTTGACTCAATATTGGCCATTAGCCATATTATTCATTGGTTATATAGCATAAATCAA
TATTGGCTATTGGCCATTGCATACGTTGTATCTATATCATAATATGTACATTTATATTGGCTCATGTCCA
ATATGACCGCCATGTTGGCATTGATTATTGACTAGTTATTAATAGTAATCAATTACGGGGTCATTAGTTC
ATAGCCCATATATGGAGTTCCGCGTTACATAACTTACGGTAAATGGCCCGCCTGGCTGACCGCCCAACGA
CCCCCGCCCATTGACGTCAATAATGACGTATGTTCCCATAGTAACGCCAATAGGGACTTTCCATTGACGT
CAATGGGTGGAGTATTTACGGTAAACTGCCCACTTGGCAGTACATCAAGTGTATCATATGCCAAGTACGC
CCCCTATTGACGTCAATGACGGTAAATGGCCCGCCTGGCATTATGCCCAGTACATGACCTTATGGGACTT
TCCTACTTGGCAGTACATCTACGTATTAGTCATCGCTATTACCATGGTGATGCGGTTTTGGCAGTACATC
AATGGGCGTGGATAGCGGTTTGACTCACGGGGATTTCCAAGTCTCCACCCCATTGACGTCAATGGGAGTT
TGTTTTGGCACCAAAATCAACGGGACTTTCCAAAATGTCGTAACAACTCCGCCCCATTGACGCAAATGGG
CGGTAGGCGTGTACGGTGGGAGGTCTATATAAGCAGAGCTCGTTTAGTGAACCGTCAGATCGCCTGGAGA
CGCCATCCACGCTGTTTTGACCTCCATAGAAGACACCGGGACCGATCCAGCCTCCGCGGCCGGGAACGGT
GCATTGGAACGCGGATTCCCCGTGCCAAGAGTGACGTAAGTACCGCCTATAGAGTCTATAGGCCCACCCC
CTTGGCTTCGTTAGAACGCGGCTACAATTAATACATAACCTTATGTATCATACACATACGATTTAGGTGA
CACTATAGAATAACATCCACTTTGCCTTTCTCTCCACAGGTGTCCACTCCCAGGTCCAACTGCACCTCGG
TTCTATCGAAAACGCGCCTGCTAGCGCCACCATGAAGACCATCATTGCCCTGAGCTACATCTTCTGCCTG
GTGTTCGCTGCGGCCGCCGAACTGAGAAGCGAGCTTAGAAGAGAGAGAGGCGCCGAGAGCAGACTCGGAG
GATCTGGAACTCCTGGCACAAGCGGAACACTGTCTAGCCTTGGAGGACTGGACCCTGACAGCCCTATCAC
ATCTCACCTGGGCCAGCCTTCTCCAAAGCAGCAACCTCTTGAACCTGGCGAGGCCGCTCTGCACAGTGAT
TCTCAGGATGGACATCAGATGGCCCTGCTGAACTTCTTCTTCCCCGACGAAAAACCCTACAGCGAAGAGG
AATCCAGAAGAGTGCGGCGGAACAAGCGGAGCAAGAGCAATGAAGGTGCCGACGGACCCGTGAAGAACAA
GAAGAAGGGCAAGAAGGCCGGACCTCCTGGACCTAATGGACCACCAGGTCCTCCAGGTCCACCTGGACCA
CAAGGACCACCTGGAATACCTGGCATCCCTGGAATCCCAGGCACAACAGTTATGGGACCTCCAGGGCCGC
CTGGGCCTCCAGGACCTCAAGGCCCTCCTGGCTTGCAAGGACCTTCTGGTGCTGCCGATAAGGCCGGCAC
CAGAGAAAATCAGCCTGCCGTGGTTCATCTGCAAGGCCAGGGATCTGCCATCCAAGTGAAGAACGATCTG
TCTGGCGGCGTGCTGAACGACTGGTCCAGAATCACCATGAATCCCAAGGTGTTCAAGCTGCACCCCAGAT
CCGGCGAACTGGAAGTGCTGGTGGATGGCACCTACTTCATCTACAGCCAGGTGGAAGTGTACTACATCAA
CTTCACCGACTTCGCCAGCTACGAGGTGGTGGTGGATGAGAAGCCTTTCCTGCAGTGCACCAGATCCATC
GAGACAGGCAAGACCAACTACAATACCTGCTACACAGCCGGCGTGTGCCTGCTGAAGGCAAGACAGAAAA
TCGCCGTGAAGATGGTGCACGCCGACATCAGCATCAACATGAGCAAGCACACCACCTTTTTCGGCGCCAT
CAGACTGGGAGAAGCCCCTGCTTCTGGCGCGCCGGGCGGCGACAAGACCCACACCTGCCCCCCCTGCCCA
GCTCCAGAACTGCTGGGAGGGCCTTCCGTGTTCCTGTTCCCCCCCAAGCCCAAGGACACCCTGATGATCA
GCAGGACCCCCGAGGTGACCTGCGTGGTGGTGGCCGTGTCCCACGAGGACCCAGAGGTGAAGTTCAACTG
GTACGTGGACGGCGTGGAGGTGCACAACGCCAAGACCAAGCCCAGAGAGGAGCAGTACAACAGCACCTAC
AGGGTGGTGTCCGTGCTGACCGTGCTGCACCAGGACTGGCTGAACGGCAAAGAATACAAGTGCAAAGTCT
CCAACAAGGCCCTGGCTGCCCCAATCGAAAAGACAATCAGCAAGGCCAAGGGCCAGCCACGGGAGCCCCA
GGTGTACACCCTGCCCCCCAGCCGGGAGGAGATGACCAAGAACCAGGTGTCCCTGACCTGTCTGGTGAAG
GGCTTCTACCCCAGCGATATCGCCGTGGAGTGGGAGAGCAACGGCCAGCCCGAGAACAACTACAAGACCA
CCCCCCCAGTGCTGGACAGCGACGGCAGCTTCTTCCTGTACAGCAAGCTGACCGTGGACAAGTCCAGGTG
GCAGCAGGGCAACGTGTTCAGCTGCAGCGTGATGCACGAGGCCCTGCACAACCACTACACCCAGAAGTCC
CTGAGCCTGAGCCCCGGCGGCAGCGGTCTTAATGATATTTTCGAGGCTCAGAAGATTGAGTGGCATGAAC
ACCACCACCATCACCACTAAGGCCGGCCTGTAGTCACTGGCACAACGCGTTACCCGGTAAGCCAATCGGG
TATACACGGTCGTCATACTGCAGACAGGGTTCTTCTACTTTGCAAGATAGTCTTGAGTAGTAAAATAAAT
AGATAGAGAAAATCAGCCTCGACTGTGCCTTCTAGTTGCCAGCCATCTGTTGTTTGCCCCTCCCCCGTGC
CTTCCTTGACCCTGGAAGGTGCCACTCCCACTGTCCTTTCCTAATAAAATGAGGAAATTGCATCACAACA
CTCAACCCTATCTCGGTCTATTCTTTTGATTTATAAGGGATTTTGCCGATTTCGGCCTATTGGTTAAAAA
ATGAGCTGATTTAACAAAAATTTAACGCGAATTAATTCTGTGGAATGTGTGTCAGTTAGGGTGTGGAAAG
TCCCCAGGCTCCCCAGCAGGCAGAAGTATGCAAAGCATGCATCTCAATTAGTCAGCAACCAGGTGTGGAA
AGTCCCCAGGCTCCCCAGCAGGCAGAAGTATGCAAAGCATGCATCTCAATTAGTCAGCAACCATAGTCCC
GCCCCTAACTCCGCCCATCCCGCCCCTAACTCCGCCCAGTTCCGCCCATTCTCCGCCCCATGGCTGACTA
ATTTTTTTTATTTATGCAGAGGCCGAGGCCGCCTCTGCCTCTGAGCTATTCCAGAAGTAGTGAGGAGGCT
TTTTTGGAGGCCTAGGCTTTTGCAAAAAGCTCCCGGGAGCTTGTATATCCATTTTCGGATCTGATCAGCA
CGTGTTGACAATTAATCATCGGCATAGTATATCGGCATAGTATAATACGACAAGGTGAGGAACTAAACCA
TGACCGAGTACAAGCCCACGGTGCGCCTCGCCACCCGCGACGACGTCCCCAGGGCCGTACGCACCCTCGC
CGCCGCGTTCGCCGACTACCCCGCCACGCGCCACACCGTCGATCCGGACCGCCACATCGAGCGGGTCACC
GAGCTGCAAGAACTCTTCCTCACGCGCGTCGGGCTCGACATCGGCAAGGTGTGGGTCGCGGACGACGGCG
CCGCGGTGGCGGTCTGGACCACGCCGGAGAGCGTCGAAGCGGGGGCGGTGTTCGCCGAGATCGGCCCGCG
CATGGCCGAGTTGAGCGGTTCCCGGCTGGCCGCGCAGCAACAGATGGAAGGCCTCCTGGCGCCGCACCGG
CCCAAGGAGCCCGCGTGGTTCCTGGCCACCGTCGGCGTCTCGCCCGACCACCAGGGCAAGGGTCTGGGCA
GCGCCGTCGTGCTCCCCGGAGTGGAGGCGGCCGAGCGCGCCGGGGTGCCCGCCTTCCTGGAGACATCCGC
GCCCCGCAACCTCCCCTTCTACGAGCGGCTCGGCTTCACCGTCACCGCCGACGTCGAGGTGCCCGAAGGA
CCGCGCACCTGGTGCATGACCCGCAAGCCCGGTGCCTGACACGTGCTACGAGATTTCGATTCCACCGCCG
CCTTCTATGAAAGGTTGGGCTTCGGAATCGTTTTCCGGGACGCCGGCTGGATGATCCTCCAGCGCGGGGA
TCTCATGCTGGAGTTCTTCGCCCACCCCAACTTGTTTATTGCAGCTTATAATGGTTACAAATAAAGCAAT
AGCATCACAAATTTCACAAATAAAGCATTTTTTTCACTGCATTCTAGTTGTGGTTTGTCCAAACTCATCA
ATGTATCTTATCATGTCTGTATACCGTCGACCTCTAGCTAGAGCTTGGCGTAATCATGGTCATTACCAAT
GCTTAATCAGTGAGGCACCTATCTCAGCGATCTGTCTATTTCGTTCATCCATAGTTGCCTGACTCCCCGT
CGTGTAGATAACTACGATACGGGAGGGCTTACCATCTGGCCCCAGCGCTGCGATGATACCGCGAGAACCA
CGCTCACCGGCTCCGGATTTATCAGCAATAAACCAGCCAGCCGGAAGGGCCGAGCGCAGAAGTGGTCCTG
CAACTTTATCCGCCTCCATCCAGTCTATTAATTGTTGCCGGGAAGCTAGAGTAAGTAGTTCGCCAGTTAA
TAGTTTGCGCAACGTTGTTGCCATCGCTACAGGCATCGTGGTGTCACGCTCGTCGTTTGGTATGGCTTCA
TTCAGCTCCGGTTCCCAACGATCAAGGCGAGTTACATGATCCCCCATGTTGTGCAAAAAAGCGGTTAGCT
CCTTCGGTCCTCCGATCGTTGTCAGAAGTAAGTTGGCCGCAGTGTTATCACTCATGGTTATGGCAGCACT
GCATAATTCTCTTACTGTCATGCCATCCGTAAGATGCTTTTCTGTGACTGGTGAGTACTCAACCAAGTCA
TTCTGAGAATAGTGTATGCGGCGACCGAGTTGCTCTTGCCCGGCGTCAATACGGGATAATACCGCGCCAC
ATAGCAGAACTTTAAAAGTGCTCATCATTGGAAAACGTTCTTCGGGGCGAAAACTCTCAAGGATCTTACC
GCTGTTGAGATCCAGTTCGATGTAACCCACTCGTGCACCCAACTGATCTTCAGCATCTTTTACTTTCACC
AGCGTTTCTGGGTGAGCAAAAACAGGAAGGCAAAATGCCGCAAAAAAGGGAATAAGGGCGACACGGAAAT
GTTGAATACTCATATTCTTCCTT
Features (pLannotate 1.2.2; 21 found; start..end, strand, type, name):
    119..143     -  CDS            KanR (fragment): aminoglycoside phosphotransferase; aph(3')-Ia; confers resistance to kanamycin
    254..842     +  rep_origin     ori: high-copy-number ColE1/pMB1/pBR322/pUC origin of replication
   1067..1084    +  terminator     rrnB T2 terminator (fragment): transcription terminator T2 from the E. coli rrnB gene
   1109..1128    -  CDS            lacZα (fragment): LacZα fragment of β-galactosidase; lacZ fragment
   1584..1600    +  protein_bind   lac operator: The lac repressor binds to the lac operator to inhibit transcription in E. coli. This inhibition can be relieved by adding lactose or isopropyl-β-D-thiogalactopyranoside (IPTG). lac repressor encoded by lacI
   1843..2146    +  enhancer       CMV enhancer: human cytomegalovirus immediate early enhancer
   2147..2350    +  promoter       CMV promoter: human cytomegalovirus (CMV) immediate early promoter
   2486..2529    +  intron         CMV intron (fragment): modified intron A from human cytomegalovirus
   2581..2599    +  promoter       SP6 promoter: promoter for bacteriophage SP6 RNA polymerase
   2603..2640    +  CDS            IgH signal sequence (fragment): signal sequence from the mouse immunoglobulin heavy chain variable region
   2749..3735    +  CDS            EDA (fragment): EDA_HUMAN - Also known as ED1, EDA2. Experimental evidence at protein level: Swiss-Prot protein existence level 1. [Isoform 3]: Binds only to the receptor EDA2R. From Homo sapiens (Human).
   3751..4428    +  CDS            IGHG1 (fragment): IGHG1_HUMAN - Experimental evidence at protein level: Swiss-Prot protein existence level 1. Constant region of immunoglobulin heavy chains. Immunoglobulins, also known as antibodies, are membrane-bound or secreted glycoproteins produced by B lymphocytes. In the recognition phase of humoral immunity, the membrane-bound immunoglobulins serve as receptors which, upon binding of a specific antigen, trigger the clonal expansion and differentiation of B lymphocytes into immunoglobulins- secreting plasma cells. Secreted immunoglobulins mediate the effector phase of humoral immunity, which results in
   4643..4754    +  polyA_signal   bGH poly(A) signal: bovine growth hormone polyadenylation signal
   4755..4863    +  rep_origin     f1 ori (fragment): f1 bacteriophage origin of replication; arrow indicates direction of (+) strand synthesis
   4877..5206    +  promoter       SV40 promoter: SV40 enhancer and early promoter
   5254..5301    +  promoter       EM7 promoter: synthetic bacterial promoter&nbsp
   5320..5919    +  CDS            PuroR (fragment): puromycin N-acetyltransferase; pac from Streptomyces; confers resistance to puromycin
   5929..6054    +  CDS            ble (fragment): BLE_KLEPN - Experimental evidence at protein level: Swiss-Prot protein existence level 1. Binding protein with a strong affinity to the bleomycin family of antibiotics. Binds to CL990; an antimitotic-antibiotic compound. From Klebsiella pneumoniae.
   6049..6170    +  polyA_signal   SV40 poly(A) signal: SV40 polyadenylation signal
   6223..7083    -  CDS            AmpR: β-lactamase; bla; confers resistance to ampicillin, carbenicillin, and related antibiotics
   7086..89      -  promoter       AmpR promoter (fragment) (across the origin): bla
