[The description below was written by a language model from this plasmid's Addgene catalogue record and pLannotate feature annotations shown in this document.]
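Description:
pD649-HAsp-EDA-Fc(DAPA)-AviTag-6xHis is a mammalian expression plasmid built on the pD649 backbone for producing a secreted, Fc-fused form of the extracellular domain of human ectodysplasin A (EDA), a cell-surface protein of the TNF ligand family. It is maintained in E. coli as a high-copy plasmid through a ColE1/pUC-type origin and selected with ampicillin via the β-lactamase gene. The full sequenced record is about 7.1 kb, consistent with the stated 6.1 kb backbone plus a 987 bp insert.

Expression is driven by the CMV immediate-early enhancer and promoter, followed by a fragment of CMV intron A and an SP6 promoter that can serve for in vitro transcription or as a sequencing primer site. The open reading frame begins with a signal peptide: the plasmid name indicates an HA signal peptide, although the annotation software matched a fragment in this position to an immunoglobulin heavy-chain signal sequence. This directs the product into the secretory pathway. The EDA segment, cloned between preserved NotI and AscI sites, is fused at its C terminus to the human IgG1 Fc region carrying D265A and P329A (DAPA) substitutions, which are generally used to reduce Fc effector interactions. According to the record, an AviTag for site-specific biotinylation and a 6xHis tag for metal-affinity purification follow, though neither is separately annotated. A bGH polyadenylation signal terminates the transcript.

A second cassette with SV40 and EM7 promoters, a puromycin N-acetyltransferase coding sequence and an SV40 poly(A) signal offers puromycin selection in mammalian cells. Small fragments of KanR, lacZα, ble and f1 ori appear to be backbone remnants. The depositor notes that some plasmids in this collection may carry an IS4-like transposase upstream of the CMV promoter; none is annotated here. The construct belongs to a collection made for screening protein–protein interactions among human cell-surface proteins.
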