Addgene plasmid #156768: pD649-HAsp-EDA-Fc(DAPA)-AviTag-6xHis
Purpose: Mammalian expression of cell-surface protein extracellular domain fused to Fc(DAPA)-Avi-6xHis. Protein is secreted from cells.
Depositing lab: Chris Garcia. Depositing organization: Stanford University. Publication: A Human IgSF Cell-Surface Interactome Reveals a Complex Network of Protein-Protein Interactions. Wojtowicz WM, Vielmetter J, Fernandes RA, Siepe DH, Eastman CL, Chisholm GB, Cox S, Klock H, Anderson PW, Rue SM, Miller JJ, Glaser SM, Bragstad ML, Vance J, Lam AW, Lesley SA, Zinn K, Garcia KC. Cell. 2020 Aug 20;182(4):1027-1043.e17. doi: 10.1016/j.cell.2020.07.025. PubMed 32822567.
Backbone
  Vector backbone: pD649
  Backbone size w/o insert (bp): 6106
  Vector type: Mammalian Expression
Growth in bacteria
  Bacterial resistance: Ampicillin, 100 μg/mL
  Growth temperature: 37°C
  Growth strain: DH5alpha
  Copy number: High Copy
Gene/Insert
  Gene/Insert name: EDA
  Species: H. sapiens (human)
  Insert size (bp): 987
  Mutation: Fc region of human IgG contains D265A and P329A mutations (DAPA)
  Entrez Gene: EDA (a.k.a. ECTD1, ED1, ED1-A1, ED1-A2, EDA-A1, EDA-A2, EDA1, EDA2, HED, HED1, ODT1, STHAGX1, TNLG7C, XHED, XLHED)
  Promoter: CMV/SP6
  Tag / fusion protein: Fc(DAPA)-AviTag-6xHis (C terminal on backbone)
  Cloning method: Restriction Enzyme; 5′ cloning site GCGGCCGC (not destroyed); 3′ cloning site GGCGCGCC (not destroyed)
  Sequencing primers: 5′ ATTTAGGTGACACTATAG; 3′ CACGTACCAGTTGAACTTCACC
Resource information
  A portion of this plasmid was derived from a plasmid made by: synthesis by ThermoFisher
Terms and licenses: Academic/Nonprofit Terms; Industry Terms: Not Available to Industry
Depositor comments: Some plasmids in this collection may have an IS4-like element ISVsa5 family transposase upstream of the CMV promoter.
How to cite: pD649-HAsp-EDA-Fc(DAPA)-AviTag-6xHis was a gift from Chris Garcia (Addgene plasmid # 156768 ; http://n2t.net/addgene:156768 ; RRID:Addgene_156768)
