>Addgene plasmid #156768 | pD649-HAsp-EDA-Fc(DAPA)-AviTag-6xHis | depositor partial sequence | sequence record 302646 | insert (extracellular domain)
GAACTGAGAAGCGAGCTTAGAAGAGAGAGAGGCGCCGAGAGCAGACTCGGAGGATCTGGAACTCCTGGCA
CAAGCGGAACACTGTCTAGCCTTGGAGGACTGGACCCTGACAGCCCTATCACATCTCACCTGGGCCAGCC
TTCTCCAAAGCAGCAACCTCTTGAACCTGGCGAGGCCGCTCTGCACAGTGATTCTCAGGATGGACATCAG
ATGGCCCTGCTGAACTTCTTCTTCCCCGACGAAAAACCCTACAGCGAAGAGGAATCCAGAAGAGTGCGGC
GGAACAAGCGGAGCAAGAGCAATGAAGGTGCCGACGGACCCGTGAAGAACAAGAAGAAGGGCAAGAAGGC
CGGACCTCCTGGACCTAATGGACCACCAGGTCCTCCAGGTCCACCTGGACCACAAGGACCACCTGGAATA
CCTGGCATCCCTGGAATCCCAGGCACAACAGTTATGGGACCTCCAGGGCCGCCTGGGCCTCCAGGACCTC
AAGGCCCTCCTGGCTTGCAAGGACCTTCTGGTGCTGCCGATAAGGCCGGCACCAGAGAAAATCAGCCTGC
CGTGGTTCATCTGCAAGGCCAGGGATCTGCCATCCAAGTGAAGAACGATCTGTCTGGCGGCGTGCTGAAC
GACTGGTCCAGAATCACCATGAATCCCAAGGTGTTCAAGCTGCACCCCAGATCCGGCGAACTGGAAGTGC
TGGTGGATGGCACCTACTTCATCTACAGCCAGGTGGAAGTGTACTACATCAACTTCACCGACTTCGCCAG
CTACGAGGTGGTGGTGGATGAGAAGCCTTTCCTGCAGTGCACCAGATCCATCGAGACAGGCAAGACCAAC
TACAATACCTGCTACACAGCCGGCGTGTGCCTGCTGAAGGCAAGACAGAAAATCGCCGTGAAGATGGTGC
ACGCCGACATCAGCATCAACATGAGCAAGCACACCACCTTTTTCGGCGCCATCAGACTGGGAGAAGCCCC
TGCTTCT
